Addgene plasmid #105239: PAX6 donor plasmid
Purpose: Knock in H2B-GFP into the human PAX6 locus
Depositing lab: Lorenz Studer. Publication: A Modular Platform for Differentiation of Human PSCs into All Major Ectodermal Lineages. Tchieu J, Zimmer B, Fattahi F, Amin S, Zeltner N, Chen S, Studer L. Cell Stem Cell. 2017 Sep 7;21(3):399-410.e7. doi: 10.1016/j.stem.2017.08.015. PubMed 28886367.
Backbone
  Vector backbone: PUC19
  Backbone size w/o insert (bp): 2686
  Total vector size (bp): 7158
  Vector type: TALEN
  Selectable markers: Puromycin
Growth in bacteria
  Bacterial resistance: Ampicillin, 100 μg/mL
  Growth temperature: 37°C
  Growth strain: NEB Stable
  Copy number: High Copy
Gene/Insert
  Gene/Insert name: PAX6 Homologous recombination ARMS with a P2A-H2B-GFP and Puromycin selection cassette
  Species: H. sapiens (human)
  Insert size (bp): 4463
  Cloning method: Gibson Cloning
  Sequencing primers: 5′ N/A
Resource information
  A portion of this plasmid was derived from a plasmid made by: H2B-GFP was a gift from Geoff Wahl (Addgene plasmid # 11680)
Terms and licenses: Academic/Nonprofit Terms; Industry Terms: Not Available to Industry
How to cite: PAX6 donor plasmid was a gift from Lorenz Studer (Addgene plasmid # 105239 ; http://n2t.net/addgene:105239 ; RRID:Addgene_105239)
