[The description below was written by a language model from this plasmid's Addgene catalogue record and pLannotate feature annotations shown in this document.]
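Description:
PAX6 donor plasmid is a pUC19-based homology-directed repair template, catalogued under the TALEN vector type, designed to knock an H2B-GFP reporter into the human PAX6 locus. It is about 7.2 kb in total, with an insert of roughly 4.5 kb assembled by Gibson cloning. It propagates in E. coli at high copy from the ColE1/pUC origin under ampicillin selection (AmpR with its bla promoter). Remnants of the pUC lac promoter/operator, lacZα and multiple cloning site flank the insert.

The payload begins with a 5′ homology arm. The annotation tool detects two PAX6 coding fragments here, matched to the conserved chicken protein, although the catalogue states the arms are human; these presumably represent terminal PAX6 exons separated by intron sequence. According to the insert name, a P2A peptide links the PAX6 reading frame to human histone H2B fused to EGFP, though the P2A itself is not annotated in the feature table. Cells expressing the targeted allele should therefore produce PAX6 and a separate, chromatin-bound nuclear GFP from one transcript under endogenous PAX6 regulation.

Downstream sits a loxP-flanked selection cassette in which the human PGK promoter drives puromycin N-acetyltransferase, terminated by a bGH polyadenylation signal. This allows puromycin enrichment of targeted cells and later Cre-mediated removal of the marker. A short stretch inside the floxed region is annotated as an AAVS1 homology-arm fragment, probably carried over from a parental cassette. The unannotated sequence after the second loxP site presumably forms the 3′ homology arm.

The nuclease that cuts the locus is not encoded on this plasmid and must be supplied separately. The associated publication concerns differentiation of human pluripotent stem cells into ectodermal lineages, which suggests the plasmid was used to make PAX6 reporter lines.
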