Features (pLannotate 1.2.2; 21 found; start..end, strand, type, name):
     79..270     +  CDS            PAX6 (fragment): PAX6_CHICK - Experimental evidence at protein level: Swiss-Prot protein existence level 1. May be a transcription factor with important functions in eye and nasal development. From Gallus gallus (Chicken).
    938..1021    +  CDS            PAX6 (fragment): PAX6_CHICK - Experimental evidence at protein level: Swiss-Prot protein existence level 1. May be a transcription factor with important functions in eye and nasal development. From Gallus gallus (Chicken).
   1088..1465    +  CDS            H2B: human histone H2B; HIST1H2BJ
   1484..2203    +  CDS            EGFP: the original enhanced GFP (Yang et al., 1996) mammalian codon-optimized
   2216..2249    +  protein_bind   loxP: Cre-mediated recombination occurs in the 8-bp core sequence (GCATACAT). Cre recombinase
   2249..2473    +  misc_feature   HA-L (fragment): left homology arm from the adeno-associated virus integration site (AAVS1) within intron 1 of the human PPP1R12C gene
   2486..2986    +  promoter       hPGK promoter: human phosphoglycerate kinase 1 promoter
   3008..3607    +  CDS            PuroR: puromycin N-acetyltransferase; pac from Streptomyces alboniger; confers resistance to puromycin
   3614..3838    +  polyA_signal   bGH poly(A) signal: bovine growth hormone polyadenylation signal
   3876..3909    +  protein_bind   loxP: Cre-mediated recombination occurs in the 8-bp core sequence (GCATACAT). Cre recombinase
   4510..4544    +  misc_feature   MCS (fragment): pUC18/19 multiple cloning site
   4581..4597    -  protein_bind   lac operator: The lac repressor binds to the lac operator to inhibit transcription in E. coli. This inhibition can be relieved by adding lactose or isopropyl-β-D-thiogalactopyranoside (IPTG). lac repressor encoded by lacI
   4605..4635    -  promoter       lac promoter: promoter for the E. coli lac operon
   4650..4671    -  protein_bind   CAP binding site: CAP binding activates transcription in the presence of cAMP. E. coli catabolite activator protein
   4684..4776    -  CDS            lacI (fragment): lac repressor; lacI; The lac repressor binds to the lac operator to inhibit transcription in E. coli. This inhibition can be relieved by adding lactose or isopropyl-β-D-thiogalactopyranoside (IPTG).
   4959..5547    -  rep_origin     ori: high-copy-number ColE1/pMB1/pBR322/pUC origin of replication
   5718..6578    -  CDS            AmpR: β-lactamase; bla; confers resistance to ampicillin, carbenicillin, and related antibiotics
   6579..6683    -  promoter       AmpR promoter: bla
   6778..6813    +  CDS            rop (fragment): Rop protein, which maintains plasmids at low copy number; rop
   6915..7014    +  misc_feature   bom (fragment): basis of mobility region from pBR322
   7020..21      -  CDS            lacZα (fragment) (across the origin): LacZα fragment of β-galactosidase; lacZ fragment
>Addgene plasmid #105239 | PAX6 donor plasmid | addgene full sequence | sequence record 211546 | Addgene NGS Result
GTAAAACGACGGCCAGTGAATTCGAGCTCGGTACCCGGGGATCGTGGCTGTGTGATGTGTTCCTCAGTAA
CCACAGGTTTGCCTCTCTCCTCACAGCCCCCAGTCCCCAGCCAGACCTCCTCATACTCCTGCATGCTGCC
CACCAGCCCTTCGGTGAATGGGCGGAGTTATGATACCTACACCCCCCCACATATGCAGACACACATGAAC
AGTCAGCCAATGGGCACCTCGGGCACCACTTCAACAGGTGAGCCACTGCTTTCTGCAGGCTGCACAGAGG
CGATCTCTCGTCACTAGAAGTTTACCCAAACAGAATCTCCTGGTCTTATGGGAGGGCGTGTTTAACTCCT
TGCTTTCCTTGTCCCTGGGGGATGGGGATTGAAAAGGGAAATTCAGTTAAGCTAATTAGTAACTTTACAC
CATATAGACAAAAACTAAAATTGTTTTTCCTGAATTTGGTCACAAAAGTTGTGTATGAAGACAAGGCCTG
AGACTGCAAGTTTTCTGAGGACAGATTATTAGACGAAGCTCAGTAGGGGGCCCACTGAGCTGTAGGTGCG
TGCTTGTTGAAATGCTTCTTGCCCTCATAGCTCCTCTAGACCTTTTGCTGGAAATAAAAAGTGACACATT
GGTTTTCCAGAGACAGCTTTATTGTAAAAGTTCCAAACATGCAAACAAACAGAGGATTTTTTTTTCTTTT
CCTTTGGATTGGGGTGGGGGGTACTTGGGATCCAATAGGTATATATACATATATTGTCTAGTTTCTGAAG
GTGCTACTTTTATTTGTAACAATTGAAGTGATTTTAATACAGTAAAAAATGTTAGAAAGTATTAGTTTTT
TTTTTTTTTTTTTTTTTTTTGTAAACCTATAAATTTGTATTCCATGTCTGTTTCTCAAAGGGAATATCTA
CATGGCTATTTCTTTCATCCACTTCTAGGACTCATTTCCCCTGGTGTGTCAGTTCCAGTTCAAGTTCCCG
GAAGTGAACCTGATATGTCTCAATACTGGCCAAGATTACAGGGCAGCGGCGCCACCAACTTCAGCCTGCT
GAAGCAGGCCGGCGACGTGGAAGAGAACCCTGGCCCCATGCCAGAGCCAGCGAAGTCTGCTCCCGCCCCG
AAAAAGGGCTCCAAGAAGGCGGTGACTAAGGCGCAGAAGAAAGGCGGCAAGAAGCGCAAGCGCAGCCGCA
AGGAGAGCTATTCCATCTATGTGTACAAGGTTCTGAAGCAGGTCCACCCTGACACCGGCATTTCGTCCAA
GGCCATGGGCATCATGAATTCGTTTGTGAACGACATTTTCGAGCGCATCGCAGGTGAGGCTTCCCGCCTG
GCGCATTACAACAAGCGCTCGACCATCACCTCCAGGGAGATCCAGACGGCCGTGCGCCTGCTGCTGCCTG
GGGAGTTGGCCAAGCACGCCGTGTCCGAGGGTACTAAGGCCATCACCAAGTACACCAGCGCTAAGGATCC
ACCGGTCGCCACCATGGTGAGCAAGGGCGAGGAGCTGTTCACCGGGGTGGTGCCCATCCTGGTCGAGCTG
GACGGCGACGTAAACGGCCACAAGTTCAGCGTGTCCGGCGAGGGCGAGGGCGATGCCACCTACGGCAAGC
TGACCCTGAAGTTCATCTGCACCACCGGCAAGCTGCCCGTGCCCTGGCCCACCCTCGTGACCACCCTGAC
CTACGGCGTGCAGTGCTTCAGCCGCTACCCCGACCACATGAAGCAGCACGACTTCTTCAAGTCCGCCATG
CCCGAAGGCTACGTCCAGGAGCGCACCATCTTCTTCAAGGACGACGGCAACTACAAGACCCGCGCCGAGG
TGAAGTTCGAGGGCGACACCCTGGTGAACCGCATCGAGCTGAAGGGCATCGACTTCAAGGAGGACGGCAA
CATCCTGGGGCACAAGCTGGAGTACAACTACAACAGCCACAACGTCTATATCATGGCCGACAAGCAGAAG
AACGGCATCAAGGTGAACTTCAAGATCCGCCACAACATCGAGGACGGCAGCGTGCAGCTCGCCGACCACT
ACCAGCAGAACACCCCCATCGGCGACGGCCCCGTGCTGCTGCCCGACAACCACTACCTGAGCACCCAGTC
CGCCCTGAGCAAAGACCCCAACGAGAAGCGCGATCACATGGTCCTGCTGGAGTTCGTGACCGCCGCCGGG
ATCACTCTCGGCATGGACGAGCTGTACAAGTAAGCTAGCGGATCCATAACTTCGTATAGCATACATTATA
CGAAGTTATGTGCTAGCTCTTCCAGCCCCCTGTCATGGCATCTTCCAGGGGTCCGAGAGCTCAGCTAGTC
TTCTTCCTCCAACCCGGGCCCCTATGTCCACTTCAGGACAGCATGTTTGCTGCCTCCAGGGATCCTGTGT
CCCCGAGCTGGGACCACCTTATATTCCCAGGGCCGGTTAATGTGGCTCTGGTTCTGGGTACTTTTATCTG
TCCCCTCCACCCCACAGTGGGGCAAGCTTTTGGGGTTGCGCCTTTTCCAAGGCAGCCCTGGGTTTGCGCA
GGGACGCGGCTGCTCTGGGCGTGGTTCCGGGAAACGCAGCGGCGCCGACCCTGGGTCTCGCACATTCTTC
ACGTCCGTTCGCAGCGTCACCCGGATCTTCGCCGCTACCCTTGTGGGCCCCCCGGCGACGCTTCCTGCTC
CGCCCCTAAGTCGGGAAGGTTCCTTGCGGTTCGCGGCGTGCCGGACGTGACAAACGGAAGCCGCACGTCT
CACTAGTACCCTCGCAGACGGACAGCGCCAGGGAGCAATGGCAGCGCGCCGACCGCGATGGGCTGTGGCC
AATAGCGGCTGCTCAGCAGGGCGCGCCGAGAGCAGCGGCCGGGAAGGGGCGGTGCGGGAGGCGGGGTGTG
GGGCGGTAGTGTGGGCCCTGTTCCTGCCCGCGCGGTGTTCCGCATTCTGCAAGCCTCCGGAGCGCACGTC
GGCAGTCGGCTCCCTCGTTGACCGAATCACCGACCTCTCTCCCCAGGGGGATCCACCGGAGCTTACCATG
ACCGAGTACAAGCCCACGGTGCGCCTCGCCACCCGCGACGACGTCCCCAGGGCCGTACGCACCCTCGCCG
CCGCGTTCGCCGACTACCCCGCCACGCGCCACACCGTCGATCCGGACCGCCACATCGAGCGGGTCACCGA
GCTGCAAGAACTCTTCCTCACGCGCGTCGGGCTCGACATCGGCAAGGTGTGGGTCGCGGACGACGGCGCC
GCGGTGGCGGTCTGGACCACGCCGGAGAGCGTCGAAGCGGGGGCGGTGTTCGCCGAGATCGGCCCGCGCA
TGGCCGAGTTGAGCGGTTCCCGGCTGGCCGCGCAGCAACAGATGGAAGGCCTCCTGGCGCCGCACCGGCC
CAAGGAGCCCGCGTGGTTCCTGGCCACCGTCGGCGTCTCGCCCGACCACCAGGGCAAGGGTCTGGGCAGC
GCCGTCGTGCTCCCCGGAGTGGAGGCGGCCGAGCGCGCCGGGGTGCCCGCCTTCCTGGAGACCTCCGCGC
CCCGCAACCTCCCCTTCTACGAGCGGCTCGGCTTCACCGTCACCGCCGACGTCGAGGTGCCCGAAGGACC
GCGCACCTGGTGCATGACCCGCAAGCCCGGTGCCTGAGGTACCCTGTGCCTTCTAGTTGCCAGCCATCTG
TTGTTTGCCCCTCCCCCGTGCCTTCCTTGACCCTGGAAGGTGCCACTCCCACTGTCCTTTCCTAATAAAA
TGAGGAAATTGCATCGCATTGTCTGAGTAGGTGTCATTCTATTCTGGGGGGTGGGGTGGGGCAGGACAGC
AAGGGGGAGGATTGGGAAGACAATAGCAGGCATGCTGGGGATGCGGTGGGCTCTATGGGGTACCAAGCTT
TACTAGGGACAGGATTGGTGACAGAATAACTTCGTATAGCATACATTATACGAAGTTATTCAACAAGCTT
TGCCACGAATTTAAGAGTTTTATCAAGATATATCGAATACTTCTACCCATCTGTTCATAGTTTATGGACT
GATGTTCCAAGTTTGTATCATTCCTTTGCATATAATTAAACCTGGAACAACATGCACTAGATTTATGTCA
GAAATATCTGTTGGTTTTCCAAAGGTTGTTAACAGATGAAGTTTATGTGCAAAAAAGGGTAAGATATAAA
TTCAAGGAAGAAAAAAAGTTGATAGCTAAAAGGTAGAGTGTGTCTTCGATATAATCCAATTTGTTTTATG
TCAAAATGTAAGTATTTGTCTTCCCTAGAAATCCTCAGAATGATTTCTATAATAAAGTTAATTTCATTTA
TATTTGACAAGAATATAGATGTTTTATACACATTTTCATGCAATCATACGTTTCTTTTTTGGCCAGCAAA
AGTTAATTGTTCTTAGATATAGTTGTATTACTGTTCACGGTCCAATCATTTTGTGCATCTAGAGTTCATT
CCTAATCAATTAAAAGTGCTTGCAAGAGTTTTAAACTTAAGTGTTTTGAAGTTGTTCACAACTACATATC
AAAATTAACCATTGTTGATTGTAAAAAACGATCCTCTAGAGTCGACCTGCAGGCATGCAAGCTTGGCGTA
ATCATGGTCATAGCTGTTTCCTGTGTGAAATTGTTATCCGCTCACAATTCCACACAACATACGAGCCGGA
AGCATAAAGTGTAAAGCCTGGGGTGCCTAATGAGTGAGCTAACTCACATTAATTGCGTTGCGCTCACTGC
CCGCTTTCCAGTCGGGAAACCTGTCGTGCCAGCTGCATTAATGAATCGGCCAACGCGCGGGGAGAGGCGG
TTTGCGTATTGGGCGCTCTTCCGCTTCCTCGCTCACTGACTCGCTGCGCTCGGTCGTTCGGCTGCGGCGA
GCGGTATCAGCTCACTCAAAGGCGGTAATACGGTTATCCACAGAATCAGGGGATAACGCAGGAAAGAACA
TGTGAGCAAAAGGCCAGCAAAAGGCCAGGAACCGTAAAAAGGCCGCGTTGCTGGCGTTTTTCCATAGGCT
CCGCCCCCCTGACGAGCATCACAAAAATCGACGCTCAAGTCAGAGGTGGCGAAACCCGACAGGACTATAA
AGATACCAGGCGTTTCCCCCTGGAAGCTCCCTCGTGCGCTCTCCTGTTCCGACCCTGCCGCTTACCGGAT
ACCTGTCCGCCTTTCTCCCTTCGGGAAGCGTGGCGCTTTCTCATAGCTCACGCTGTAGGTATCTCAGTTC
GGTGTAGGTCGTTCGCTCCAAGCTGGGCTGTGTGCACGAACCCCCCGTTCAGCCCGACCGCTGCGCCTTA
TCCGGTAACTATCGTCTTGAGTCCAACCCGGTAAGACACGACTTATCGCCACTGGCAGCAGCCACTGGTA
ACAGGATTAGCAGAGCGAGGTATGTAGGCGGTGCTACAGAGTTCTTGAAGTGGTGGCCTAACTACGGCTA
CACTAGAAGAACAGTATTTGGTATCTGCGCTCTGCTGAAGCCAGTTACCTTCGGAAAAAGAGTTGGTAGC
TCTTGATCCGGCAAACAAACCACCGCTGGTAGCGGTGGTTTTTTTGTTTGCAAGCAGCAGATTACGCGCA
GAAAAAAAGGATCTCAAGAAGATCCTTTGATCTTTTCTACGGGGTCTGACGCTCAGTGGAACGAAAACTC
ACGTTAAGGGATTTTGGTCATGAGATTATCAAAAAGGATCTTCACCTAGATCCTTTTAAATTAAAAATGA
AGTTTTAAATCAATCTAAAGTATATATGAGTAAACTTGGTCTGACAGTTACCAATGCTTAATCAGTGAGG
CACCTATCTCAGCGATCTGTCTATTTCGTTCATCCATAGTTGCCTGACTCCCCGTCGTGTAGATAACTAC
GATACGGGAGGGCTTACCATCTGGCCCCAGTGCTGCAATGATACCGCGAGACCCACGCTCACCGGCTCCA
GATTTATCAGCAATAAACCAGCCAGCCGGAAGGGCCGAGCGCAGAAGTGGTCCTGCAACTTTATCCGCCT
CCATCCAGTCTATTAATTGTTGCCGGGAAGCTAGAGTAAGTAGTTCGCCAGTTAATAGTTTGCGCAACGT
TGTTGCCATTGCTACAGGCATCGTGGTGTCACGCTCGTCGTTTGGTATGGCTTCATTCAGCTCCGGTTCC
CAACGATCAAGGCGAGTTACATGATCCCCCATGTTGTGCAAAAAAGCGGTTAGCTCCTTCGGTCCTCCGA
TCGTTGTCAGAAGTAAGTTGGCCGCAGTGTTATCACTCATGGTTATGGCAGCACTGCATAATTCTCTTAC
TGTCATGCCATCCGTAAGATGCTTTTCTGTGACTGGTGAGTACTCAACCAAGTCATTCTGAGAATAGTGT
ATGCGGCGACCGAGTTGCTCTTGCCCGGCGTCAATACGGGATAATACCGCGCCACATAGCAGAACTTTAA
AAGTGCTCATCATTGGAAAACGTTCTTCGGGGCGAAAACTCTCAAGGATCTTACCGCTGTTGAGATCCAG
TTCGATGTAACCCACTCGTGCACCCAACTGATCTTCAGCATCTTTTACTTTCACCAGCGTTTCTGGGTGA
GCAAAAACAGGAAGGCAAAATGCCGCAAAAAAGGGAATAAGGGCGACACGGAAATGTTGAATACTCATAC
TCTTCCTTTTTCAATATTATTGAAGCATTTATCAGGGTTATTGTCTCATGAGCGGATACATATTTGAATG
TATTTAGAAAAATAAACAAATAGGGGTTCCGCGCACATTTCCCCGAAAAGTGCCACCTGACGTCTAAGAA
ACCATTATTATCATGACATTAACCTATAAAAATAGGCGTATCACGAGGCCCTTTCGTCTCGCGCGTTTCG
GTGATGACGGTGAAAACCTCTGACACATGCAGCTCCCGGAGACGGTCACAGCTTGTCTGTAAGCGGATGC
CGGGAGCAGACAAGCCCGTCAGGGCGCGTCAGCGGGTGTTGGCGGGTGTCGGGGCTGGCTTAACTATGCG
GCATCAGAGCAGATTGTACTGAGAGTGCACCATATGCGGTGTGAAATACCGCACAGATGCGTAAGGAGAA
AATACCGCATCAGGCGCCATTCGCCATTCAGGCTGCGCAACTGTTGGGAAGGGCGATCGGTGCGGGCCTC
TTCGCTATTACGCCAGCTGGCGAAAGGGGGATGTGCTGCAAGGCGATTAAGTTGGGTAACGCCAGGGTTT
TCCCAGTCACGACGTT
